>Addgene plasmid #66870 | pBS-IT6 | addgene full sequence | sequence record 137484 | Addgene assembled sequence
CTAAATTGTAAGCGTTAATATTTTGTTAAAATTCGCGTTAAATTTTTGTTAAATCAGCTCATTTTTTAAC
CAATAGGCCGAAATCGGCAAAATCCCTTATAAATCAAAAGAATAGACCGAGATAGGGT
[37 nt withheld, positions 129-165]
AAAGAACGTGGACTCCAACGTCAAAGG
[49 nt withheld, positions 193-241]
T
[91 nt withheld, positions 243-333]
G
[124 nt withheld, positions 335-458]
CCCATTCGCCATTCAGGCTGCGCAACTGTTGGGAAGGGCGATCGGTGCGGGCCTCTTCGCTATTACGCCA
GCTGGCGAAAGGGGGATGTGCTGCAAGGCGATTAAGTTGGGTAACGCCAGGGTTTTCCCAGTCACGACGT
TGTAAAACGACGGCCAGTGAGCGCGCGTAATACGACTCACTATAGGGCGAATTGGGTACCGGGCCCCCCC
TCGAGGTCGACTGATCTTTGCAGTTGCTCTGGCAGTTATGATCCGGGCTGCAATATTCATCGGTGCTGCC
GCACCAGCCCCACTGGCTGCAGCACAGGTTATCCGGGCACAGTTTGCCGCCGGCCTGGCGGCCGCACTGT
TCCAGAATTCCTGCAGCCCGGGGGATCCACTAGTTCTAGAGCGGCCGCCACCGCGGTGGAGCTCCAGCTT
TTGTTCCCTTTAGTGAGGGTTAATTGCGCGCTTGGCGTAATCATGGTCATAGCTGTTTCCTGTGTGAAAT
TGTTATCCGCTCACAATTCCACACAACATACGAGCCGGAAGCATAAAGTGTAAAGCCTGGGGTGCCTAAT
GAGTGAGCTAACTCACATTAATTGCGTTGCGCTCACTGCCCGCTTTCCAGTCGGGAAACCTGTCGTGCCA
GCTGCATTAATGAATCGGCCAACGCGCGGGGAGAGGCGGTTTGCGTATTGGGCGCTCTTCCGCTTCCTCG
CTCACTGACTCGCTGCGCTCGGTCGTTCGGCTGCGGCGAGCGGTATCAGCTCACTCAAAGGCGGTAATAC
GGTTATCCACAGAATCAGGGGATAACGCAGGAAAGAACATGTGAGCAAAAGGCCAGCAAAAGGCCAGGAA
CCGTAAAAAGGCCGCGTTGCTGGCGTTTTTCCATAGGCTCCGCCCCCCTGACGAGCATCACAAAAATCGA
CGCTCAAGTCAGAGGTGGCGAAACCCGACAGGACTATAAAGATACCAGGCGTTTCCCCCTGGAAGCTCCC
TCGTGCGCTCTCCTGTTCCGACCCTGCCGCTTACCGGATACCTGTCCGCCTTTCTCCCTTCGGGAAGCGT
GGCGCTTTCTCATAGCTCACGCTGTAGGTATCTCAGTTCGGTGTAGGTCGTTCGCTCCAAGCTGGGCTGT
GTGCACGAACCCCCCGTTCAGCCCGACCGCTGCGCCTTATCCGGTAACTATCGTCTTGAGTCCAACCCGG
TAAGACACGACTTATCGCCACTGGCAGCAGCCACTGGTAACAGGATTAGCAGAGCGAGGTATGTAGGCGG
TGCTACAGAGTTCTTGAAGTGGTGGCCTAACTACGGCTACACTAGAAGGACAGTATTTGGTATCTGCGCT
CTGCTGAAGCCAGTTACCTTCGGAAAAAGAGTTGGTAGCTCTTGATCCGGCAAACAAACCACCGCTGGTA
GCGGTGGTTTTTTTGTTTGCAAGCAGCAGATTACGCGCAGAAAAAAAGGATCTCAAGAAGATCCTTTGAT
CTTTTCTACGGGGTCTGACGCTCAGTGGAACGAAAACTCACGTTAAGGGATTTTGGTCATGAGATTATCA
AAAAGGATCTTCACCTAGATCCTTTTAAATTAAAAATGAAGTTTTAAATCAATCTAAAGTATATATGAGT
AAACTTGGTCTGACAGTTACCAATGCTTAATCAGTGAGGCACCTATCTCAGCGATCTGTCTATTTCGTTC
ATCCATAGTTGCCTGACTCCCCGTCGTGTAGATAACTACGATACGGGAGGGCTTACCATCTGGCCCCAGT
GCTGCAATGATACCGCGAGACCCACGCTCACCGGCTCCAGATTTATCAGCAATAAACCAGCCAGCCGGAA
GGGCCGAGCGCAGAAGTGGTCCTGCAACTTTATCCGCCTCCATCCAGTCTATTAATTGTTGCCGGGAAGC
TAGAGTAAGTAGTTCGCCAGTTAATAGTTTGCGCAACGTTGTTGCCATTGCTACAGGCATCGTGGTGTCA
CGCTCGTCGTTTGGTATGGCTTCATTCAGCTCCGGTTCCCAACGATCAAGGCGAGTTACATGATCCCCCA
TGTTGTGCAAAAAAGCGGTTAGCTCCTTCGGTCCTCCGATCGTTGTCAGAAGTAAGTTGGCCGCAGTGTT
ATCACTCATGGTTATGGCAGCACTGCATAATTCTCTTACTGTCATGCCATCCGTAAGATGCTTTTCTGTG
ACTGGTGAGTACTCAACCAAGTCATTCTGAGAATAGTGTATGCGGCGACCGAGTTGCTCTTGCCCGGCGT
CAATACGGGATAATACCGCGCCACATAGCAGAACTTTAAAAGTGCTCATCATTGGAAAACGTTCTTCGGG
GCGAAAACTCTCAAGGATCTTACCGCTGTTGAGATCCAGTTCGATGTAACCCACTCGTGCACCCAACTGA
TCTTCAGCATCTTTTACTTTCACCAGCGTTTCTGGGTGAGCAAAAACAGGAAGGCAAAATGCCGCAAAAA
AGGGAATAAGGGCGACACGGAAATGTTGAATACTCATACTCTTCCTTTTTCAATATTATTGAAGCATTTA
TCAGGGTTATTGTCTCATGAGCGGATACATATTTGAATGTATTTAGAAAAATAAACAAATAGGGGTTCCG
CGCACATTTCCCCGAAAAGTGCCAC
Features (pLannotate 1.2.2; 14 found; start..end, strand, type, name):
     30..458     -  rep_origin     f1 ori (sequence partly withheld): f1 bacteriophage origin of replication; arrow indicates direction of (+) strand synthesis
    463..618     -  CDS            lacZα (fragment): LacZα fragment of β-galactosidase; lacZ fragment
    626..644     +  promoter       T7 promoter: promoter for bacteriophage T7 RNA polymerase
    653..679     -  misc_feature   MCS (fragment): pBluescript multiple cloning site
    685..810     -  CDS            HEVP_HEVBR (fragment): Experimental evidence at protein level: Swiss-Prot protein existence level 1. N-acetyl-D-glucosamine / N-acetyl-D-neuraminic acid binding lectin. Can inhibit fungal growth. From Hevea brasiliensis (Para rubber tree) (Siphonia brasiliensis).
    813..872     -  misc_feature   MCS (fragment): pBluescript multiple cloning site
    885..903     -  promoter       T3 promoter: promoter for bacteriophage T3 RNA polymerase
    948..964     -  protein_bind   lac operator: The lac repressor binds to the lac operator to inhibit transcription in E. coli. This inhibition can be relieved by adding lactose or isopropyl-β-D-thiogalactopyranoside (IPTG). lac repressor encoded by lacI
    972..1002    -  promoter       lac promoter: promoter for the E. coli lac operon
   1017..1038    -  protein_bind   CAP binding site: CAP binding activates transcription in the presence of cAMP. E. coli catabolite activator protein
   1051..1143    -  CDS            lacI (fragment): lac repressor; lacI; The lac repressor binds to the lac operator to inhibit transcription in E. coli. This inhibition can be relieved by adding lactose or isopropyl-β-D-thiogalactopyranoside (IPTG).
   1326..1914    -  rep_origin     ori: high-copy-number ColE1/pMB1/pBR322/pUC origin of replication
   2085..2945    -  CDS            AmpR: β-lactamase; bla; confers resistance to ampicillin, carbenicillin, and related antibiotics
   2946..3050    -  promoter       AmpR promoter: bla
