[The description below was written by a language model from this plasmid's Addgene catalogue record and pLannotate feature annotations shown in this document.]
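Description:
pBS-IT6 is a small (about 3.07 kb) bacterial cloning plasmid built on pBluescript II SK+ that serves as a source of the coding sequence for Inntag 6, one of a set of "inntags": short, self-structured epitopes designed to tag proteins with minimal disturbance of their behaviour. The plasmid is maintained in E. coli at high copy number from a ColE1/pUC-type origin and selected through the β-lactamase (AmpR) gene with its own promoter. It also retains the f1 phage origin typical of pBluescript phagemids, which permits single-stranded DNA production with helper phage.

The insert is a 129 bp fragment placed between the EcoRI and SalI sites of the multiple cloning site, both of which remain intact so the tag can be excised again. Annotation identifies it as a fragment of hevein, the lectin with antifungal activity from the rubber tree Hevea brasiliensis, consistent with the structural entry cited as the tag's alternative name. The insertion splits the polylinker and interrupts the lacZα region. The tag lies in the same orientation as the lac promoter/operator and the T3 promoter, with the T7 promoter facing it from the opposite side. These are standard backbone elements, and the record does not describe any dedicated expression cassette, fusion partner or eukaryotic regulatory sequence.

The construct is therefore best understood as a template or donor plasmid. The Inntag 6 sequence can be subcloned by restriction digest or amplified for fusion to a protein of interest in another vector. The record does not specify the downstream hosts or the detection reagents used with it.
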