Addgene plasmid #66870: pBS-IT6
Purpose: Inntag 6: a small self-structured epitope aimed at innocuous protein tagging
Depositing lab: Marti Aldea. Depositing organization: Institut de Biologia Molecular de Barcelona (IBMB-CSIC). Publication: Inntags: small self-structured epitopes for innocuous protein tagging. Georgieva MV, Yahya G, Codo L, Ortiz R, Teixido L, Claros J, Jara R, Jara M, Iborra A, Gelpi JL, Gallego C, Orozco M, Aldea M. Nat Methods. 2015 Aug 31. doi: 10.1038/nmeth.3556. PubMed 26322837.
Backbone
  Vector backbone: pBluescript II SK+
  Total vector size (bp): 3070
Growth in bacteria
  Bacterial resistance: Ampicillin, 100 μg/mL
  Growth temperature: 37°C
  Growth strain: DH5alpha
  Copy number: High Copy
Gene/Insert
  Gene/Insert name: Inntag 6 (alt name: PDB_ID 1WKX)
  Species: Hevea brasiliensis
  Insert size (bp): 129
  Cloning method: Restriction Enzyme; 5′ cloning site EcoRI (not destroyed); 3′ cloning site SalI (not destroyed)
  Sequencing primers: 5′ GTTGTG TGGAATTGTGAGCG
Terms and licenses: Academic/Nonprofit Terms; Industry Terms: Not Available to Industry
How to cite: pBS-IT6 was a gift from Marti Aldea (Addgene plasmid # 66870 ; http://n2t.net/addgene:66870 ; RRID:Addgene_66870)
