>Addgene plasmid #66870 | pBS-IT6 | depositor partial sequence | sequence record 114694 | Inntag 6
GAATTCTGGAACAGTGCGGCCGCCAGGCCGGCGGCAAACTGTGCCCGGATAACCTGTGCTGCAGCCAGTG
GGGCTGGTGCGGCAGCACCGATGAATATTGCAGCCCGGATCATAACTGCCAGAGCAACTGCAAAGATCAG
TCGAC
