>Addgene plasmid #66870 | pBS-IT6 | addgene partial sequence | sequence record 117620 | T7 5'-TAATACGACTCACTATAGGG-3'
GATCTTTGCAGTTGCTCTGGCAGTTATGATCCGGGCTGCAATATTCATCGGTGCTGCCGCACCAGCCCCA
CTGGCTGCAGCACAGGTTATCCGGGCACAGTTTGCCGCCGGCCTGGCGGCCGCACTGTTCCAGAATTCCT
GCAGCCCGGGGGATCCACTAGTTCTAGAGCGGCCGCCACCGCGGTGGAGCTCCAGCTTTTGTTCCCTTTA
GTGAGGGTTAATTGCGCGCTTGGCGTAATCATGGTCATAGCTGTTTCCTGTGTGAAATTGTTATCCGCTC
ACAATTCCACACAACATACGAGCCGGAAGCATAAAGTGTAAAGCCTGGGGTGCCTAATGAGTGAGCTAAC
TCACATTAATTGCGTTGCGCTCACTGCCCGCTTTCCAGTCGGGAAACCTGTCGTGCCAGCTGCATTAATG
AATCGGCCAACGCGCGGGGAGAGGCGGTTTGCGTATTGGGCGCTCTTCCGCTTCCTCGCTCACTGACTCG
CTGCGCTCGGTCGTTCGGCTGCGGCGAGCGGTATCAGCTCACTCAAAGGCGGTAATACGGTTATCCACAG
AATCAGGGGATAACGCAGGAAAGAACATGTGAGCAAAAGGCCAGCAAAAGGCCAGGAACCGTAAAAAGGC
CGCGTTGCTGGCGTTTTTCCATAGGCTCCGCCCCCCTGACGAGCATCACAAAAATCGACGCTCAAGTCAG
AGGTGGCGAAACCCGACAGGACTATAAAGATACCAGGCGTTTCCCCCTGGAAGCTCCCTCGTGCGCTCTC
CTGTTCCGACCCTGCCGCTTACCGGATACCTGTCCGCCTTTCTCCCTTCGG
