>Addgene plasmid #66870 | pBS-IT6 | addgene partial sequence | sequence record 117828 | M13-Rev 5'-CAGGAAACAGCTATGACC-3'
CTCACTAAAGGGAACAAAAGCTGGAGCTCCACCGCGGTGGCGGCCGCTCTAGAACTAGTGGATCCCCCGG
GCTGCAGGAATTCTGGAACAGTGCGGCCGCCAGGCCGGCGGCAAACTGTGCCCGGATAACCTGTGCTGCA
GCCAGTGGGGCTGGTGCGGCAGCACCGATGAATATTGCAGCCCGGATCATAACTGCCAGAGCAACTGCAA
AGATCAGTCGACCTCGAGGGGGGGCCCGGTACCCAATTCGCCCTATAGTGAGTCGTATTACGCGCGCTCA
CTGGCCGTCGTTTTACAACGTCGTGACTGGGAAAACCCTGGCGTTACCCAACTTAATCGCCTTGCAGCAC
ATCCCCCTTTCGCCAGCTGGCGTAATAGCGAAGAGGCCCGCACCGATCGCCCTTCCCAACAGTTGCGCAG
CCTGAATGGCGAATGGG
[124 nt withheld, positions 438-561]
C
[91 nt withheld, positions 563-653]
A
[49 nt withheld, positions 655-703]
CCTTTGACGTTGGAGTCCACGTTCTTT
[37 nt withheld, positions 731-767]
ACCCTATCTCGGTCTATTCTTTTGATTTATAAGGGATTTTGCCGATTTCGGCCTATTGGTTAAA
